>Addgene plasmid #158022 | Expression_vector_RO2_25 | addgene full sequence | sequence record 309540 | Addgene NGS Result
TAATACGACTCACTATAGGGGAATTGTGAGCGGATAACAATTCCCCTCTAGAAATAATTTTGTTTAACTT
TAAGAAGGAGATATACCATGGGCAGCAGCCATCATCATCATCATCACAGCAGCGGCCTGGTGCCGCGCGG
CAGCCATATGACGCTTTTCGTACTCATCTTATCAAATGACAAGAAGCTTATCGAGGAAGCCCGCAAGATG
GCAGAGAAGGCCAATTTGATCCTCATCACGGTCGGGGACGAAGAGGAGTTAAAGAAGGCCATCAAGAAGG
CCGACGACATCGCTAAGAAGCAAAATTCGTCAGAGGCCAAGATCCTCATCTTGCTTGAGAAGCCAGTCTC
GCCTGAGTACGAGAAGAAGTTACAAAAGTACGCAGACGCAGAGGTTCGCGTTCGCACAGTTACGTCACCA
GACGAGGCCAAGCGCTGGATCAAGGAGTTCTCTGAGGAGTGACTCGAGCACCACCACCACCACCACTGAG
ATCCGGCTGCTAACAAAGCCCGAAAGGAAGCTGAGTTGGCTGCTGCCACCGCTGAGCAATAACTAGCATA
ACCCCTTGGGGCCTCTAAACGGGTCTTGAGGGGTTTTTTGCTGAAAGGAGGAACTATATCCGGATTGGCG
AATGGG
[124 nt withheld, positions 637-760]
C
[91 nt withheld, positions 762-852]
A
[49 nt withheld, positions 854-902]
CCTTTGACGTTGGAGTCCACGTTCTTT
[37 nt withheld, positions 930-966]
ACCCTATCTCGGTCTATTCTTTTGATTTATAAGGGATTTTGCCGATTTCGGCCTATTGGTTAAAAAATGA
GCTGATTTAACAAAAATTTAACGCGAATTTTAACAAAATATTAACGCTTACAATTTAGGTGGCACTTTTC
GGGGAAATGTGCGCGGAACCCCTATTTGTTTATTTTTCTAAATACATTCAAATATGTATCCGCTCATGAA
TTAATTCTTAGAAAAACTCATCGAGCATCAAATGAAACTGCAATTTATTCATATCAGGATTATCAATACC
ATATTTTTGAAAAAGCCGTTTCTGTAATGAAGGAGAAAACTCACCGAGGCAGTTCCATAGGATGGCAAGA
TCCTGGTATCGGTCTGCGATTCCGACTCGTCCAACATCAATACAACCTATTAATTTCCCCTCGTCAAAAA
TAAGGTTATCAAGTGAGAAATCACCATGAGTGACGACTGAATCCGGTGAGAATGGCAAAAGTTTATGCAT
TTCTTTCCAGACTTGTTCAACAGGCCAGCCATTACGCTCGTCATCAAAATCACTCGCATCAACCAAACCG
TTATTCATTCGTGATTGCGCCTGAGCGAGACGAAATACGCGATCGCTGTTAAAAGGACAATTACAAACAG
GAATCGAATGCAACCGGCGCAGGAACACTGCCAGCGCATCAACAATATTTTCACCTGAATCAGGATATTC
TTCTAATACCTGGAATGCTGTTTTCCCGGGGATCGCAGTGGTGAGTAACCATGCATCATCAGGAGTACGG
ATAAAATGCTTGATGGTCGGAAGAGGCATAAATTCCGTCAGCCAGTTTAGTCTGACCATCTCATCTGTAA
CATCATTGGCAACGCTACCTTTGCCATGTTTCAGAAACAACTCTGGCGCATCGGGCTTCCCATACAATCG
ATAGATTGTCGCACCTGATTGCCCGACATTATCGCGAGCCCATTTATACCCATATAAATCAGCATCCATG
TTGGAATTTAATCGCGGCCTAGAGCAAGACGTTTCCCGTTGAATATGGCTCATAACACCCCTTGTATTAC
TGTTTATGTAAGCAGACAGTTTTATTGTTCATGACCAAAATCCCTTAACGTGAGTTTTCGTTCCACTGAG
CGTCAGACCCCGTAGAAAAGATCAAAGGATCTTCTTGAGATCCTTTTTTTCTGCGCGTAATCTGCTGCTT
GCAAACAAAAAAACCACCGCTACCAGCGGTGGTTTGTTTGCCGGATCAAGAGCTACCAACTCTTTTTCCG
AAGGTAACTGGCTTCAGCAGAGCGCAGATACCAAATACTGTCCTTCTAGTGTAGCCGTAGTTAGGCCACC
ACTTCAAGAACTCTGTAGCACCGCCTACATACCTCGCTCTGCTAATCCTGTTACCAGTGGCTGCTGCCAG
TGGCGATAAGTCGTGTCTTACCGGGTTGGACTCAAGACGATAGTTACCGGATAAGGCGCAGCGGTCGGGC
TGAACGGGGGGTTCGTGCACACAGCCCAGCTTGGAGCGAACGACCTACACCGAACTGAGATACCTACAGC
GTGAGCTATGAGAAAGCGCCACGCTTCCCGAAGGGAGAAAGGCGGACAGGTATCCGGTAAGCGGCAGGGT
CGGAACAGGAGAGCGCACGAGGGAGCTTCCAGGGGGAAACGCCTGGTATCTTTATAGTCCTGTCGGGTTT
CGCCACCTCTGACTTGAGCGTCGATTTTTGTGATGCTCGTCAGGGGGGCGGAGCCTATGGAAAAACGCCA
GCAACGCGGCCTTTTTACGGTTCCTGGCCTTTTGCTGGCCTTTTGCTCACATGTTCTTTCCTGCGTTATC
CCCTGATTCTGTGGATAACCGTATTACCGCCTTTGAGTGAGCTGATACCGCTCGCCGCAGCCGAACGACC
GAGCGCAGCGAGTCAGTGAGCGAGGAAGCGGAAGAGCGCCTGATGCGGTATTTTCTCCTTACGCATCTGT
GCGGTATTTCACACCGCAATGGTGCACTCTCAGTACAATCTGCTCTGATGCCGCATAGTTAAGCCAGTAT
ACACTCCGCTATCGCTACGTGACTGGGTCATGGCTGCGCCCCGACACCCGCCAACACCCGCTGACGCGCC
CTGACGGGCTTGTCTGCTCCCGGCATCCGCTTACAGACAAGCTGTGACCGTCTCCGGGAGCTGCATGTGT
CAGAGGTTTTCACCGTCATCACCGAAACGCGCGAGGCAGCTGCGGTAAAGCTCATCAGCGTGGTCGTGAA
GCGATTCACAGATGTCTGCCTGTTCATCCGCGTCCAGCTCGTTGAGTTTCTCCAGAAGCGTTAATGTCTG
GCTTCTGATAAAGCGGGCCATGTTAAGGGCGGTTTTTTCCTGTTTGGTCACTGATGCCTCCGTGTAAGGG
GGATTTCTGTTCATGGGGGTAATGATACCGATGAAACGAGAGAGGATGCTCACGATACGGGTTACTGATG
ATGAACATGCCCGGTTACTGGAACGTTGTGAGGGTAAACAACTGGCGGTATGGATGCGGCGGGACCAGAG
AAAAATCACTCAGGGTCAATGCCAGCGCTTCGTTAATACAGATGTAGGTGTTCCACAGGGTAGCCAGCAG
CATCCTGCGATGCAGATCCGGAACATAATGGTGCAGGGCGCTGACTTCCGCGTTTCCAGACTTTACGAAA
CACGGAAACCGAAGACCATTCATGTTGTTGCTCAGGTCGCAGACGTTTTGCAGCAGCAGTCGCTTCACGT
TCGCTCGCGTATCGGTGATTCATTCTGCTAACCAGTAAGGCAACCCCGCCAGCCTAGCCGGGTCCTCAAC
GACAGGAGCACGATCATGCGCACCCGTGGGGCCGCCATGCCGGCGATAATGGCCTGCTTCTCGCCGAAAC
GTTTGGTGGCGGGACCAGTGACGAAGGCTTGAGCGAGGGCGTGCAAGATTCCGAATACCGCAAGCGACAG
GCCGATCATCGTCGCGCTCCAGCGAAAGCGGTCCTCGCCGAAAATGACCCAGAGCGCTGCCGGCACCTGT
CCTACGAGTTGCATGATAAAGAAGACAGTCATAAGTGCGGCGACGATAGTCATGCCCCGCGCCCACCGGA
AGGAGCTGACTGGGTTGAAGGCTCTCAAGGGCATCGGTCGAGATCCCGGTGCCTAATGAGTGAGCTAACT
TACATTAATTGCGTTGCGCTCACTGCCCGCTTTCCAGTCGGGAAACCTGTCGTGCCAGCTGCATTAATGA
ATCGGCCAACGCGCGGGGAGAGGCGGTTTGCGTATTGGGCGCCAGGGTGGTTTTTCTTTTCACCAGTGAG
ACGGGCAACAGCTGATTGCCCTTCACCGCCTGGCCCTGAGAGAGTTGCAGCAAGCGGTCCACGCTGGTTT
GCCCCAGCAGGCGAAAATCCTGTTTGATGGTGGTTAACGGCGGGATATAACATGAGCTGTCTTCGGTATC
GTCGTATCCCACTACCGAGATATCCGCACCAACGCGCAGCCCGGACTCGGTAATGGCGCGCATTGCGCCC
AGCGCCATCTGATCGTTGGCAACCAGCATCGCAGTGGGAACGATGCCCTCATTCAGCATTTGCATGGTTT
GTTGAAAACCGGACATGGCACTCCAGTCGCCTTCCCGTTCCGCTATCGGCTGAATTTGATTGCGAGTGAG
ATATTTATGCCAGCCAGCCAGACGCAGACGCGCCGAGACAGAACTTAATGGGCCCGCTAACAGCGCGATT
TGCTGGTGACCCAATGCGACCAGATGCTCCACGCCCAGTCGCGTACCGTCTTCATGGGAGAAAATAATAC
TGTTGATGGGTGTCTGGTCAGAGACATCAAGAAATAACGCCGGAACATTAGTGCAGGCAGCTTCCACAGC
AATGGCATCCTGGTCATCCAGCGGATAGTTAATGATCAGCCCACTGACGCGTTGCGCGAGAAGATTGTGC
ACCGCCGCTTTACAGGCTTCGACGCCGCTTCGTTCTACCATCGACACCACCACGCTGGCACCCAGTTGAT
CGGCGCGAGATTTAATCGCCGCGACAATTTGCGACGGCGCGTGCAGGGCCAGACTGGAGGTGGCAACGCC
AATCAGCAACGACTGTTTGCCCGCCAGTTGTTGTGCCACGCGGTTGGGAATGTAATTCAGCTCCGCCATC
GCCGCTTCCACTTTTTCCCGCGTTTTCGCAGAAACGTGGCTGGCCTGGTTCACCACGCGGGAAACGGTCT
GATAAGAGACACCGGCATACTCTGCGACATCGTATAACGTTACTGGTTTCACATTCACCACCCTGAATTG
ACTCTCTTCCGGGCGCTATCATGCCATACCGCGAAAGGTTTTGCGCCATTCGATGGTGTCCGGGATCTCG
ACGCTCTCCCTTATGCGACTCCTGCATTAGGAAGCAGCCCAGTAGTAGGTTGAGGCCGTTGAGCACCGCC
GCCGCAAGGAATGGTGCATGCAAGGAGATGGCGCCCAACAGTCCCCCGGCCACGGGGCCTGCCACCATAC
CCACGCCGAAACAAGCGCTCATGAGCCCGAAGTGGCGAGCCCGATCTTCCCCATCGGTGATGTCGGCGAT
ATAGGCGCCAGCAACCGCACCTGTGGCGCCGGTGATGCCGGCCACGATGCGTCCGGCGTAGAGGATCGAG
ATCTCGATCCCGCGAAAT
Features (pLannotate 1.2.2; 20 found; start..end, strand, type, name):
      1..19      +  promoter       T7 promoter: promoter for bacteriophage T7 RNA polymerase
     20..44      +  protein_bind   lac operator: The lac repressor binds to the lac operator to inhibit transcription in E. coli. This inhibition can be relieved by adding lactose or isopropyl-β-D-thiogalactopyranoside (IPTG). lac repressor encoded by lacI
     59..81      +  RBS            RBS: efficient ribosome binding site from bacteriophage T7 gene 10 (Olins and Rangwala, 1989)
    100..116     +  CDS            capTEV™ (fragment): composite tag for in vivo biotinylation, TEV protease cleavage, and 6xHis tagging
    127..144     +  CDS            thrombin site: thrombin recognition and cleavage site
    469..486     +  CDS            9xHis (fragment): 9xHis affinity tag
    496..545     +  CDS            SET1 (fragment): solubility-enhancement tag derived from T7 phage gene 10B
    553..600     +  terminator     T7 terminator: transcription terminator for bacteriophage T7 RNA polymerase
    637..1065    +  rep_origin     f1 ori (sequence partly withheld): f1 bacteriophage origin of replication; arrow indicates direction of (+) strand synthesis
   1118..1175    +  promoter       AmpR promoter (fragment): bla
   1184..1999    -  CDS            KanR: aminoglycoside phosphotransferase; aph(3')-Ia; confers resistance to kanamycin in bacteria or G418 (Geneticin®) in eukaryotes
   2121..2709    +  rep_origin     ori: high-copy-number ColE1/pMB1/pBR322/pUC origin of replication
   2895..3034    -  misc_feature   bom: basis of mobility region from pBR322
   3136..3327    -  CDS            rop: Rop protein, which maintains plasmids at low copy number; rop
   3344..3724    +  CDS            YPB1_ECOLX: Protein predicted: Swiss-Prot protein existence level 4. From Escherichia coli.
   3796..4087    -  CDS            TcR (fragment): tetracycline efflux protein; tet; confers resistance to tetracycline
   4102..4123    -  protein_bind   CAP binding site: CAP binding activates transcription in the presence of cAMP. E. coli catabolite activator protein
   4136..5218    -  CDS            lacI: lac repressor; lacI; The lac repressor binds to the lac operator to inhibit transcription in E. coli. This inhibition can be relieved by adding lactose or isopropyl-β-D-thiogalactopyranoside (IPTG).
   5219..5296    -  promoter       lacI promoter: lacI
   5304..5583    -  CDS            TcR (fragment): tetracycline efflux protein; tet; confers resistance to tetracycline
