[The description below was written by a language model from this plasmid's Addgene catalogue record and pLannotate feature annotations shown in this document.]
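Description:
Expression_vector_RO2_25 is a bacterial expression plasmid built on the pET-28a(+) backbone for producing RO2_25, a synthetic, computationally designed de novo protein. The sequenced plasmid is 5,604 nt. It is selected with kanamycin through the aph(3')-Ia KanR gene and replicates from a ColE1/pBR322-type origin accompanied by the bom region and the rop gene. The catalogue lists it as high copy, although Rop normally moderates copy number in pET vectors. An f1 origin is also present, which allows single-stranded DNA production with helper phage. Short hits annotated as TcR fragments, a predicted E. coli ORF and an AmpR promoter fragment look like pBR322-derived backbone remnants rather than functional elements.

The expression cassette follows the standard pET arrangement: a T7 promoter with an adjacent lac operator, the T7 gene 10 ribosome binding site, the coding region, and a T7 terminator. The plasmid-borne lacI gene supplies repressor. Transcription therefore requires a host that provides T7 RNA polymerase, and it is induced with IPTG. The RO2_25 coding sequence was inserted between the NdeI and XhoI sites, both retained. This places it downstream of the vector's N-terminal 6xHis tag (picked up by the annotation as a tag fragment) and a thrombin cleavage site, so the tag can be used for metal-affinity purification and then removed. The insert itself is not annotated but should occupy the gap between the thrombin site and XhoI. A second His-tag sequence lies just after the insert; the record does not say whether a stop codon prevents it from being translated. The plasmid serves to express and purify the designed protein, presumably for experimental characterisation of the design.
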