Addgene plasmid #158022: Expression_vector_RO2_25
Purpose: Expression vector for the de novo designed protein Expression_vector_RO2_25
Depositing lab: Tanja Kortemme. Depositing organization: University of California, San Francisco (UCSF). Publication: Expanding the space of protein geometries by computational design of de novo fold families. Pan X, Thompson MC, Zhang Y, Liu L, Fraser JS, Kelly MJS, Kortemme T. Science. 2020 Aug 28;369(6507):1132-1136. doi: 10.1126/science.abc0881. PubMed 32855341.
Backbone
  Vector backbone: pET-28a(+)
  Vector type: Bacterial Expression
Growth in bacteria
  Bacterial resistance: Kanamycin, 50 μg/mL
  Growth temperature: 37°C
  Growth strain: DH5alpha
  Copy number: High Copy
Gene/Insert
  Gene/Insert name: de novo designed protein RO2_25
  Species: Synthetic
  Tag / fusion protein: 6x His tag (N terminal on insert)
  Cloning method: Restriction Enzyme; 5′ cloning site NdeI (not destroyed); 3′ cloning site XhoI (not destroyed)
Terms and licenses: Academic/Nonprofit Terms; Industry Terms: Not Available to Industry
Depositor comments: Please visit https://www.biorxiv.org/content/10.1101/2020.04.14.041772v1 for bioRxiv preprint.
How to cite: Expression_vector_RO2_25 was a gift from Tanja Kortemme (Addgene plasmid # 158022 ; http://n2t.net/addgene:158022 ; RRID:Addgene_158022)
