>Addgene plasmid #158022 | Expression_vector_RO2_25 | depositor partial sequence | sequence record 304960 | de novo designed protein RO2_25
ACGCTTTTCGTACTCATCTTATCAAATGACAAGAAGCTTATCGAGGAAGCCCGCAAGATGGCAGAGAAGG
CCAATTTGATCCTCATCACGGTCGGGGACGAAGAGGAGTTAAAGAAGGCCATCAAGAAGGCCGACGACAT
CGCTAAGAAGCAAAATTCGTCAGAGGCCAAGATCCTCATCTTGCTTGAGAAGCCAGTCTCGCCTGAGTAC
GAGAAGAAGTTACAAAAGTACGCAGACGCAGAGGTTCGCGTTCGCACAGTTACGTCACCAGACGAGGCCA
AGCGCTGGATCAAGGAGTTCTCTGAGGAGTGA
